>Addgene plasmid #131779 | pAAV-nEF-Con/Fon TVA-mCherry | addgene full sequence | sequence record 257785 | Addgene NGS Result
CCTGCAGGCAGCTGCGCGCTCGCTCGCTCACTGAGGCCGCCCGGGCGTCGGGCGACCTTTGGTCGCCCGG
CCTCAGTGAGCGAGCGAGCGCGCAGAGAGGGAGTGGCCAACTCCATCACTAGGGGTTCCTGCGGCCGCAC
GCGTAAGGATCTGCGATCGCTCCGGTGCCCGTCAGTGGGCAGAGCGCACATCGCCCACAGTCCCCGAGAA
GTTGGGGGGAGGGGTCGGCAATTGAACGGGTGCCTAGAGAAGGTGGCGCGGGGTAAACTGGGAAAGTGAT
GTCGTGTACTGGCTCCGCCTTTTTCCCGAGGGTGGGGGAGAACCGTATATAAGTGCAGTAGTCGCCGTGA
ACGTTCTTTTTCGCAACGGGTTTGCCGCCAGAACACAGCTGAAGCTTCGAGGGGCTCGCATCTCTCCTTC
ACGCGCCCGCCGCCCTACCTGAGGCCGCCATCCACGCCGGTTGAGTCGCGTTCTGCCGCCTCCCGCCTGT
GGTGCCTCCTGAACTGCGTCCGCCGTCTAGGTAAGTTTAAAGCTCAGGTCGAGACCGGGCCTTTGTCCGG
CGCTCCCTTGGAGCCTACCTAGACTCAGCCGGCTCTCCACGCTTTGCCTGACCCTGCTTGCTCAACTCTA
CGTCTTTGTTTCGTTTTCTGTTCTGCGCCGTTACAGATCCAAGCTGTGACCGGCGCCTACGGATCCGAAG
TTCCTATTCTTCAAATAGTATAGGAACTTCGCAGAGTAGTAGCTGGATTGTAGCTGCTATTAGCAATCTA
AAACCTCTTAGAAGTTCCTATTCTTCAAAAGGTATAGGAACTTCGGCGCGCCTTACTTGTACAGCTCGTC
CATGCCGCCGGTGGAGTGGCGGCCCTCGGCGCGTTCGTACTGTTCCACGATGGTGTAGTCCTCGTTGTGG
GAGGTGATGTCCAACTTGATGTTGACGTTGTAGGCGCCGGGCAGCTGCACGGGCTTCTTGGCCTTGTAGG
TGGTCTTGACCTCAGCGTCGTAGTGGCCGCCGTCCTTCAGCTTCAGCCTCTGCTTGATCTCGCCCTTCAG
GGCGCCGTCCTCGGGGTACATCCGCTCGGAGGAGGCCTCCCAGCCCATGGTCTTCTTCTGCATTACGGGG
CCGTCGGAGGGGAAGTTGGTGCCGCGCAGCTTCACCTTGTAGATGAACTCGCCGTCCTGCAGGGAGGAGT
CCTGTGGGACGACATGACTTAACCAGTTAACCATGTTCTCTGAACATGAGAAGGGCTGGCCACTCTCCAG
TCGACATAACTTCGTATAGGATACTTTATACGAAGTTATGCAGAATGGTAGCTGGATTGTAGCTGCTATT
AGCAATATGAAACCTCTTAATAACTTCGTATAGTATACCTTATACGAAGTTATACTAGTTGTGCCCCCCC
TTTTTTTTATAAAATTGTATTAATGTTATATACATATCTCCTGTATGTGACCCATGTGCTTATGACTCTA
TTTCTCATGTGTTTAGGACTGGCTGTGCGACGGACACCCCGACTGCGACGACGGGCGGGACGAGTGGGGC
TGCGGGACCAGCGCGATCCCCGCGGTGCCCACGGACAACGGCACAGAGGCTCCCACTGCCCCTGCTCCTG
GACGTGCTCTGCCAGCCAGGAATCACGGCCGCATGTGGATGCTGATCACTGCAGTGCTCCTGTGCTGCCT
GGTAGCTGTGGGTGGTATCGCTGCATGGGGGAAGTCCAAAGCAAAAAGCAGGTCTGACATCTTCAGTCTT
GAAAGCGCATCCAAGGGGGGTGGGGTGAGCAAGGGCGAGGAGGATAACATGGCCATCATCAAGGAGTTCA
TGCGCTTCAAGGTGCACATGGAGGGCTCCGTGAACGGCCACGAGTTCGAGATCGAGGGCGAGGGCGAGGG
CCGCCCCTACGAGGGCACCCAGACCGCCAAGCTGAAGGTGACCAAGGGTGGCCCCCTGCCCTTCGCCTGG
GACATCCTGTCCCCTCAGTTCATGTACGGCTCCAAGGCCTACGTGAAGCACCCCGCCGACATCCCCGACT
ACTTGAAGCTGTCCTTCCCCGAGGGCTTCAAGTGGGAGCGCGTGATGAACTTCGAGGACGGCGGCGTGGT
GACCGTGACCCAGGTGAGTACAGGAGGGGTACCATAACTTCGTATAAAGTATCCTATACGAAGTTATTTG
CCTTAACCCAGAAATTATCACTGTTATTCTTTAGAATGGTGCAAAGAATAACTTCGTATAAGGTATACTA
TACGAAGTTATGCTAGCAACCCCGACACGTACCTGCGGGTAACACTCCCCGTGGGCACCGGGCGGCTCCG
AGCAGCGGAACTGACCGGGGGGGCAACGGGACAAAGAACCGTTACCGGACCCGTTACCGGTCACGTTACC
GGGCAGCAGCAGCAGCAGCAGCGCGGGCAGCAGCCGCGCCATGGTGGCGAGCTCGAAGTTCCTATACTAT
TTGAAGAATAGGAACTTCTTGCCTTAACCCAGAAATTATCACTGTTATTCTTTAGAATGGTGCAAAGAGA
AGTTCCTATACCTTTTGAAGAATAGGAACTTCGAATTCGATATCAAGCTTATCGATAATCAACCTCTGGA
TTACAAAATTTGTGAAAGATTGACTGGTATTCTTAACTATGTTGCTCCTTTTACGCTATGTGGATACGCT
GCTTTAATGCCTTTGTATCATGCTATTGCTTCCCGTATGGCTTTCATTTTCTCCTCCTTGTATAAATCCT
GGTTGCTGTCTCTTTATGAGGAGTTGTGGCCCGTTGTCAGGCAACGTGGCGTGGTGTGCACTGTGTTTGC
TGACGCAACCCCCACTGGTTGGGGCATTGCCACCACCTGTCAGCTCCTTTCCGGGACTTTCGCTTTCCCC
CTCCCTATTGCCACGGCGGAACTCATCGCCGCCTGCCTTGCCCGCTGCTGGACAGGGGCTCGGCTGTTGG
GCACTGACAATTCCGTGGTGTTGTCGGGGAAATCATCGTCCTTTCCTTGGCTGCTCGCCTATGTTGCCAC
CTGGATTCTGCGCGGGACGTCCTTCTGCTACGTCCCTTCGGCCCTCAATCCAGCGGACCTTCCTTCCCGC
GGCCTGCTGCCGGCTCTGCGGCCTCTTCCGCGTCTTCGCCTTCGCCCTCAGACGAGTCGGATCTCCCTTT
GGGCCGCCTCCCCGCATCGATACCGAGCGCTGCTCGAGAGATCTACGGGTGGCATCCCTGTGACCCCTCC
CCAGTGCCTCTCCTGGCCCTGGAAGTTGCCACTCCAGTGCCCACCAGCCTTGTCCTAATAAAATTAAGTT
GCATCATTTTGTCTGACTAGGTGTCCTTCTATAATATTATGGGGTGGAGGGGGGTGGTATGGAGCAAGGG
GCAAGTTGGGAAGACAACCTGTAGGGCCTGCGGGGTCTATTGGGAACCAAGCTGGAGTGCAGTGGCACAA
TCTTGGCTCACTGCAATCTCCGCCTCCTGGGTTCAAGCGATTCTCCTGCCTCAGCCTCCCGAGTTGTTGG
GATTCCAGGCATGCATGACCAGGCTCAGCTAATTTTTGTTTTTTTGGTAGAGACGGGGTTTCACCATATT
GGCCAGGCTGGTCTCCAACTCCTAATCTCAGGTGATCTACCCACCTTGGCCTCCCAAATTGCTGGGATTA
CAGGCGTGAACCACTGCTCCCTTCCCTGTCCTTCTGATTTTGTAGGTAACCACGTGCGGACCGAGCGGCC
GCAGGAACCCCTAGTGATGGAGTTGGCCACTCCCTCTCTGCGCGCTCGCTCGCTCACTGAGGCCGGGCGA
CCAAAGGTCGCCCGACGCCCGGGCTTTGCCCGGGCGGCCTCAGTGAGCGAGCGAGCGCGCAGCTGCCTGC
AGGGGCGCCTGATGCGGTATTTTCTCCTTACGCATCTGTGCGGTATTTCACACCGCATA
[95 nt withheld, positions 3910-4004]
T
[46 nt withheld, positions 4006-4051]
C
[141 nt withheld, positions 4053-4193]
CCTTTGACGTTGGAGTCCACGTTCTTT
[37 nt withheld, positions 4221-4257]
ACTCTATCTCGGGCTATTCTTTTGATTTATAAGGGATTTTGCCGATTTCGGTCTATTGGTTAAAAAATGA
GCTGATTTAACAAAAATTTAACGCGAATTTTAACAAAATATTAACGTTTACAATTTTATGGTGCACTCTC
AGTACAATCTGCTCTGATGCCGCATAGTTAAGCCAGCCCCGACACCCGCCAACACCCGCTGACGCGCCCT
GACGGGCTTGTCTGCTCCCGGCATCCGCTTACAGACAAGCTGTGACCGTCTCCGGGAGCTGCATGTGTCA
GAGGTTTTCACCGTCATCACCGAAACGCGCGAGACGAAAGGGCCTCGTGATACGCCTATTTTTATAGGTT
AATGTCATGATAATAATGGTTTCTTAGACGTCAGGTGGCACTTTTCGGGGAAATGTGCGCGGAACCCCTA
TTTGTTTATTTTTCTAAATACATTCAAATATGTATCCGCTCATGAGACAATAACCCTGATAAATGCTTCA
ATAATATTGAAAAAGGAAGAGTATGAGTATTCAACATTTCCGTGTCGCCCTTATTCCCTTTTTTGCGGCA
TTTTGCCTTCCTGTTTTTGCTCACCCAGAAACGCTGGTGAAAGTAAAAGATGCTGAAGATCAGTTGGGTG
CACGAGTGGGTTACATCGAACTGGATCTCAACAGCGGTAAGATCCTTGAGAGTTTTCGCCCCGAAGAACG
TTTTCCAATGATGAGCACTTTTAAAGTTCTGCTATGTGGCGCGGTATTATCCCGTATTGACGCCGGGCAA
GAGCAACTCGGTCGCCGCATACACTATTCTCAGAATGACTTGGTTGAGTACTCACCAGTCACAGAAAAGC
ATCTTACGGATGGCATGACAGTAAGAGAATTATGCAGTGCTGCCATAACCATGAGTGATAACACTGCGGC
CAACTTACTTCTGACAACGATCGGAGGACCGAAGGAGCTAACCGCTTTTTTGCACAACATGGGGGATCAT
GTAACTCGCCTTGATCGTTGGGAACCGGAGCTGAATGAAGCCATACCAAACGACGAGCGTGACACCACGA
TGCCTGTAGCAATGGCAACAACGTTGCGCAAACTATTAACTGGCGAACTACTTACTCTAGCTTCCCGGCA
ACAATTAATAGACTGGATGGAGGCGGATAAAGTTGCAGGACCACTTCTGCGCTCGGCCCTTCCGGCTGGC
TGGTTTATTGCTGATAAATCTGGAGCCGGTGAGCGTGGGTCTCGCGGTATCATTGCAGCACTGGGGCCAG
ATGGTAAGCCCTCCCGTATCGTAGTTATCTACACGACGGGGAGTCAGGCAACTATGGATGAACGAAATAG
ACAGATCGCTGAGATAGGTGCCTCACTGATTAAGCATTGGTAACTGTCAGACCAAGTTTACTCATATATA
CTTTAGATTGATTTAAAACTTCATTTTTAATTTAAAAGGATCTAGGTGAAGATCCTTTTTGATAATCTCA
TGACCAAAATCCCTTAACGTGAGTTTTCGTTCCACTGAGCGTCAGACCCCGTAGAAAAGATCAAAGGATC
TTCTTGAGATCCTTTTTTTCTGCGCGTAATCTGCTGCTTGCAAACAAAAAAACCACCGCTACCAGCGGTG
GTTTGTTTGCCGGATCAAGAGCTACCAACTCTTTTTCCGAAGGTAACTGGCTTCAGCAGAGCGCAGATAC
CAAATACTGTTCTTCTAGTGTAGCCGTAGTTAGGCCACCACTTCAAGAACTCTGTAGCACCGCCTACATA
CCTCGCTCTGCTAATCCTGTTACCAGTGGCTGCTGCCAGTGGCGATAAGTCGTGTCTTACCGGGTTGGAC
TCAAGACGATAGTTACCGGATAAGGCGCAGCGGTCGGGCTGAACGGGGGGTTCGTGCACACAGCCCAGCT
TGGAGCGAACGACCTACACCGAACTGAGATACCTACAGCGTGAGCTATGAGAAAGCGCCACGCTTCCCGA
AGGGAGAAAGGCGGACAGGTATCCGGTAAGCGGCAGGGTCGGAACAGGAGAGCGCACGAGGGAGCTTCCA
GGGGGAAACGCCTGGTATCTTTATAGTCCTGTCGGGTTTCGCCACCTCTGACTTGAGCGTCGATTTTTGT
GATGCTCGTCAGGGGGGCGGAGCCTATGGAAAAACGCCAGCAACGCGGCCTTTTTACGGTTCCTGGCCTT
TTGCTGGCCTTTTGCTCACATGT
Features (pLannotate 1.2.2; 27 found; start..end, strand, type, name):
     12..39      +  repeat_region  AAV2 ITR (fragment): inverted terminal repeat of adeno-associated virus serotype 2 inverted
     68..95      +  repeat_region  AAV2 ITR (fragment): inverted terminal repeat of adeno-associated virus serotype 2 inverted
    177..388     +  promoter       EF-1α core promoter: core promoter for human elongation factor EF-1α
    401..669     +  LTR            5' LTR (truncated): truncated 5' long terminal repeat (LTR) from human T-cell leukemia virus (HTLV) type 1
    739..780     -  intron         β-globin intron (fragment): internally truncated intron from human β-globin
    826..1200    -  CDS            Blue102 (fragment): Blue102 is a fluorescent protein published in 2010, derived from Discosoma sp..
   1266..1299    +  protein_bind   lox2272: Cre-mediated recombination occurs in the 8-bp core sequence (GGATACTT). lox2272 sites are compatible with each other, but incompatible with loxP or loxN sites (Lee and Saito, 1988). Cre recombinase
   1300..1349    -  intron         β-globin intron (fragment): internally truncated intron from human β-globin
   1350..1383    +  protein_bind   loxN: Cre-mediated recombination occurs in the 8-bp core sequence (GTATACCT). loxN sites are compatible with each other, but incompatible with loxP or lox2272 sites. Cre recombinase
   1487..1765    +  CDS            RSVR_COTJA (fragment): Experimental evidence at protein level: Swiss-Prot protein existence level 1. Responsible for susceptibility to the retrovirus subgroup A Rous sarcoma virus. From Coturnix japonica (Japanese quail) (Coturnix coturnix japonica).
   1775..2122    +  CDS            mCherry (fragment): mCherry is a basic (constitutively fluorescent) red fluorescent protein published in 2004, derived from Discosoma sp.. It is reported to be a very rapidly-maturing monomer with low acid sensitivity.
   2134..2167    -  protein_bind   lox2272: Cre-mediated recombination occurs in the 8-bp core sequence (GGATACTT). lox2272 sites are compatible with each other, but incompatible with loxP or loxN sites (Lee and Saito, 1988). Cre recombinase
   2168..2217    -  intron         β-globin intron (fragment): internally truncated intron from human β-globin
   2218..2251    -  protein_bind   loxN: Cre-mediated recombination occurs in the 8-bp core sequence (GTATACCT). loxN sites are compatible with each other, but incompatible with loxP or lox2272 sites. Cre recombinase
   2273..2422    -  CDS            RSVR_COTJA (fragment): Experimental evidence at protein level: Swiss-Prot protein existence level 1. Responsible for susceptibility to the retrovirus subgroup A Rous sarcoma virus. From Coturnix japonica (Japanese quail) (Coturnix coturnix japonica).
   2469..2519    -  intron         β-globin intron (fragment): internally truncated intron from human β-globin
   2553..2577    +  misc_feature   MCS (fragment): pBluescript multiple cloning site
   2577..3165    +  misc_feature   WPRE: woodchuck hepatitis virus posttranscriptional regulatory element
   3197..3673    +  polyA_signal   hGH poly(A) signal: human growth hormone polyadenylation signal
   3713..3853    +  repeat_region  AAV2 ITR: inverted terminal repeat of adeno-associated virus serotype 2 inverted
   3858..3909    -  misc_feature   bom (fragment): basis of mobility region from pBR322
   3928..4383    +  rep_origin     f1 ori (sequence partly withheld): f1 bacteriophage origin of replication; arrow indicates direction of (+) strand synthesis
   4384..4433    -  misc_feature   bom (fragment): basis of mobility region from pBR322
   4535..4570    -  CDS            rop (fragment): Rop protein, which maintains plasmids at low copy number; rop
   4665..4769    +  promoter       AmpR promoter: bla
   4770..5630    +  CDS            AmpR: β-lactamase; bla; confers resistance to ampicillin, carbenicillin, and related antibiotics
   5801..6389    +  rep_origin     ori: high-copy-number ColE1/pMB1/pBR322/pUC origin of replication
