[The description below was written by a language model from this plasmid's Addgene catalogue record and pLannotate feature annotations shown in this document.]
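Description:
pAAV-nEF-Con/Fon TVA-mCherry is an AAV transfer plasmid built on the Stratagene pAAV backbone and belongs to the INTRSECT 2.0 family of intersectional expression vectors. It is about 6.5 kb, is maintained in bacteria through a high-copy ColE1/pUC-type origin with ampicillin resistance (AmpR), and also carries an f1 phage origin. The expression cassette lies between AAV2 inverted terminal repeats, which allow it to be packaged into recombinant AAV. The left ITR is annotated only as short fragments in the sequenced record, which is common for these repeat structures.

Expression is driven by the nEF promoter, annotated here as the human EF-1α core promoter followed by a truncated HTLV-1 LTR segment. The cassette ends with a WPRE, which enhances transcript stability and expression, and the human growth hormone polyadenylation signal. The payload is TVA, the avian receptor for subgroup A avian sarcoma/leukosis virus envelope (catalogued as chicken; the annotation tool matches a quail homologue), fused at its C terminus to mCherry.

Consistent with the INTRSECT design, the coding sequence is split into several pieces. Fragments of TVA and mCherry lie in both orientations, separated by β-globin intron fragments. One central segment is flanked by oppositely oriented lox2272 and loxN pairs, so Cre can invert and lock it. "Con/Fon" indicates that both Cre and Flp are required to bring all exons into the sense orientation, after which splicing yields an intact reading frame. The Flp target sites are not annotated in the feature table.

The associated work mapped brain-wide inputs to defined neuron populations, in line with using TVA to restrict infection by EnvA-pseudotyped rabies virus to neurons that express both recombinases.
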