Addgene plasmid #131779: pAAV-nEF-Con/Fon TVA-mCherry
Purpose: INTRSECT 2.0
Depositing lab: Karl Deisseroth. Depositing organization: Stanford University. Publication: Mapping Brain-Wide Afferent Inputs of Parvalbumin-Expressing GABAergic Neurons in Barrel Cortex Reveals Local and Long-Range Circuit Motifs. Hafner G, Witte M, Guy J, Subhashini N, Fenno LE, Ramakrishnan C, Kim YS, Deisseroth K, Callaway EM, Oberhuber M, Conzelmann KK, Staiger JF. Cell Rep. 2019 Sep 24;28(13):3450-3461.e8. doi: 10.1016/j.celrep.2019.08.064. PubMed 31553913.
Backbone
  Vector backbone: pAAV
  Backbone manufacturer: Stratagene
  Backbone size w/o insert (bp): 4861
  Total vector size (bp): 6461
  Modifications to backbone: none
  Vector type: Mammalian Expression, AAV ; INTRSECT
Growth in bacteria
  Bacterial resistance: Ampicillin, 100 μg/mL
  Growth temperature: 37°C
  Growth strain: NEB Stable
  Growth instructions: Stbl3 Cells can also be used for the transformation
  Copy number: High Copy
Gene/Insert
  Gene/Insert name: TVA-mCherry
  Species: G. gallus (chicken)
  Insert size (bp): 1600
  Promoter: nEF
  Tag / fusion protein: mCherry (C terminal on insert)
  Cloning method: Restriction Enzyme; 5′ cloning site AscI (not destroyed); 3′ cloning site SacI (not destroyed)
  Sequencing primers: 5′ GTTTAAAGCTCAGGTCGAGA; 3′ GAATACCAGTCAATCTTTCAC
Terms and licenses: Academic/Nonprofit Terms; Industry Terms: Not Available to Industry
How to cite: pAAV-nEF-Con/Fon TVA-mCherry was a gift from Karl Deisseroth (Addgene plasmid # 131779 ; http://n2t.net/addgene:131779 ; RRID:Addgene_131779)
